>Addgene plasmid #24604 | pCMV5 MYC-Smurf2 (FF29/30A) WT | addgene full sequence | sequence record 273256 | Addgene NGS Result
GACATTGATTATTGACTAGTTATTAATAGTAATCAATTACGGGGTCATTAGTTCATAGCCCATATATGGA
GTTCCGCGTTACATAACTTACGGTAAATGGCCCGCCTGGCTGACCGCCCAACGACCCCCGCCCATTGACG
TCAATAATGACGTATGTTCCCATAGTAACGCCAATAGGGACTTTCCATTGACGTCAATGGGTGGAGTATT
TACGGTAAACTGCCCACTTGGCAGTACATCAAGTGTATCATATGCCAAGTCCGCCCCCTATTGACGTCAA
TGACGGTAAATGGCCCGCCTGGCATTATGCCCAGTACATGACCTTACGGGACTTTCCTACTTGGCAGTAC
ATCTACGTATTAGTCATCGCTATTACCATGGTGATGCGGTTTTGGCAGTACACCAATGGGCGTGGATAGC
GGTTTGACTCACGGGGATTTCCAAGTCTCCACCCCATTGACGTCAATGGGAGTTTGTTTTGGCACCAAAA
TCAACGGGACTTTCCAAAATGTCGTAATAACCCCGCCCCGTTGACGCAAATGGGCGGTAGGCGTGTACGG
TGGGAGGTCTATATAAGCAGAGCTCGTTTAGTGAACCGTCAGAATTGATCTGGTACCACGCGTATCGATA
CCATGGAGCAGAAGCTGATATCCGAGGAGGACCTAGGTCGACAATCTAACCCCGGACGCCGGAGGAACGG
GCCCGTCAAGCTGCGCCTGACAGTACTCTGTGCAAAAAACCTGGTGAAAAAGGATGCTGCCCGACTTCCT
GATCCATTTGCTAAGGTGGTGGTTGATGGATCTGGGCAATGCCATTCTACAGATACTGTGAAGAATACGC
TTGATCCAAAGTGGAATCAGCATTATGACCTGTATATTGGAAAGTCTGATTCAGTTACGATCAGTGTATG
GAATCACAAGAAGATCCATAAGAAACAAGGTGCTGGATTTCTCGGTTGTGTTCGTCTTCTTTCCAATGCC
ATCAACCGCCTCAAAGACACTGGTTATCAGAGGTTGGATTTATGCAAACTCGGGCCAAATGACAATGATA
CAGTTAGAGGACAGATAGTAGTAAGTCTTCAGTCCAGAGACCGAATAGGCACAGGAGGACAAGTTGTGGA
CTGCAGTCGTTTATTTGATAACGATTTACCAGACGGCTGGGAAGAAAGGAGAACCGCCTCTGGAAGAATC
CAGTATCTAAACCATATAACAAGAACTACGCAATGGGAGCGCCCAACACGACCGGCATCCGAATATTCTA
GCCCTGGCAGACCTCTTAGCTGCTTTGTTGATGAGAACACTCCAATTAGTGGAACAAATGGTGCAACATG
TGGACAGTCTTCAGATCCCAGGCTGGCAGAGAGGAGAGTCAGGTCACAACGACATAGAAATTACATGAGC
AGAACACATTTACATACTCCTCCAGACCTACCAGAAGGCTATGAACAGAGGACAACGCAACAAGGCCAGG
TGTATTTCTTACATACACAGACTGGTGTGAGCACATGGCATGATCCAAGAGTGCCCAGGGATCTTAGCAA
CATCAATTGTGAAGAGCTTGGTCCATTGCCTCCTGGATGGGAGATCCGTAATACGGCAACAGGCAGAGTT
TATTTCGTTGACCATAACAACAGAACAACACAATTTACGGATCCTCGGCTGTCTGCTAACTTGCATTTAG
TTTTAAATCGGCAGAACCAATTGAAAGACCAACAGCAACAGCAAGTGGTATCGTTATGTCCTGATGACAC
AGAATGCCTGACAGTCCCAAGGTACAAGCGAGACCTGGTTCAGAAACTAAAAATTTTGCGGCAAGAACTT
TCCCAACAACAGCCTCAGGCAGGTCATTGCCGCATTGAGGTTTCCAGGGAAGAGATTTTTGAGGAATCAT
ATCGACAGGTCATGAAAATGAGACCAAAAGATCTCTGGAAGCGATTAATGATAAAATTTCGTGGAGAAGA
AGGCCTTGACTATGGAGGCGTTGCCAGGGAATGGTTGTATCTCTTGTCACATGAAATGTTGAATCCATAC
TATGGCCTCTTCCAGTATTCAAGAGATGATATTTATACATTGCAGATCAATCCTGATTCTGCAGTTAATC
CGGAACATTTATCCTATTTCCACTTTGTTGGACGAATAATGGGAATGGCTGTGTTTCATGGACATTATAT
TGATGGTGGTTTCACATTGCCTTTTTATAAGCAATTGCTTGGGAAGTCAATTACCTTGGATGACATGGAG
TTAGTAGATCCGGATCTTCACAACAGTTTAGTGTGGATACTTGAGAATGATATTACAGGTGTTTTGGACC
ATACCTTCTGTGTTGAACATAATGCATATGGTGAAATTATTCAGCATGAACTTAAACCAAATGGCAAAAG
TATCCCTGTTAATGAAGAAAATAAAAAAGAATATGTCAGGCTCTATGTGAACTGGAGATTTTTACGAGGC
ATTGAGGCTCAATTCTTGGCTCTGCAGAAAGGATTTAATGAAGTAATTCCACAACATCTGCTGAAGACAT
TTGATGAGAAGGAGTTAGAGCTCATTATTTGTGGACTTGGAAAGATAGATGTTAATGACTGGAAGGTAAA
CACCCGGTTAAAACACTGTACACCAGACAGCAACATTGTCAAATGGTTCTGGAAAGCTGTGGAGTTTTTT
GATGAAGAGCGACGAGCAAGATTGCTTCAGTTTGTGACAGGATCCTCTCGAGTGCCTCTGCAGGGCTTCA
AAGCATTGCAAGGTGCTGCAGGCCCGAGACTCTTTACCATACACCAGATTGATGCCTGCACTAACAACCT
GCCGAAAGCCCACACTTGCTTCAATCGAATAGACATTCCACCCTATGAAAGCTATGAAAAGCTATATGAA
AAGCTGCTAACAGCCATTGAAGAAACATGTGGATTTGCTGTGGAATGACAATCTAGACCCGGGTGGCATC
CCTGTGACCCCTCCCCAGTGCCTCTCCTGGCCCTGGAAGTTGCCACTCCAGTGCCCACCAGCCTTGTCCT
AATAAAATTAAGTTGCATCATTTTGTCTGACTAGGTGTCCTTCTATAATATTATGGGGTGGAGGGGGGTG
GTATGGAGCAAGGGGCAAGTTGGGAAGACAACCTGTAGGGCCTGCGGGGTCTATTGGGAACCAAGCTGGA
GTGCAGTGGCACAATCTTGGCTCACTGCAATCTCCGCCTCCTGGGTTCAAGCGATTCTCCTGCCTCAGCC
TCCCGAGTTGTTGGGATTCCAGGCATGCATGACCAGGCTCAGCTAATTTTTGTTTTTTTGGTAGAGACGG
GGTTTCACCATATTGGCCAGGCTGGTCTCCAACTCCTAATCTCAGGTGATCTACCCACCTTGGCCTCCCA
AATTGCTGGGATTACAGGCGTGAACCACTGCTCCCTTCCCTGTCCTTCTGATTTTAAAATAACTATACCA
GCAGGAGGACGTCCAGACACAGCATAGGCTACCTGGCCATGCCCAACCGGTGGGACATTTGAGTTGCTTG
CTTGGCACTGTCCTCTCATGCGTTGGGTCCACTCAGTAGATGCCTGTTGAATTGGGTACGCGGCCAGCTT
GGCTGTGGAATGTGTGTCAGTTAGGGTGTGGAAAGTCCCCAGGCTCCCCAGCAGGCAGAAGTATGCAAAG
CATGCATCTCAATTAGTCAGCAACCAGGTGTGGAAAGTCCCCAGGCTCCCCAGCAGGCAGAAGTATGCAA
AGCATGCATCTCAATTAGTCAGCAACCATAGTCCCGCCCCTAACTCCGCCCATCCCGCCCCTAACTCCGC
CCAGTTCCGCCCATTCTCCGCCCCATGGCTGACTAATTTTTTTTATTTATGCAGAGGCCGAGGCCGCCTC
GGCCTCTGAGCTATTCCAGAAGTAGTGAGGAGGCTTTTTTGGAGGCCTAGGCTTTTGCAAAAAGCTCCTC
GAGGAACTGAAAAACCAGAAAGTTAATTCCCTATAGTGAGTCGTATTAAATTCGTAATCATGTCATAGCT
GTTTCCTGTGTGAAATTGTTATCCGCTCACAATTCCACACAACATACGAGCCGGAAGCATAAAGTGTAAA
GCCTGGGGTGCCTAATGAGTGAGCTAACTCACATTAATTGCGTTGCGCTCACTGCCCGCTTTCCAGTCGG
GAAACCTGTCGTGCCAGCTGCATTAATGAATCGGCCAACGCGCGGGGAGAGGCGGTTTGCGTATTGGGCG
CTCTTCCGCTTCCTCGCTCACTGACTCGCTGCGCTCGGTCGTTCGGCTGCGGCGAGCGGTATCAGCTCAC
TCAAAGGCGGTAATACGGTTATCCACAGAATCAGGGGATAACGCAGGAAAGAACATGTGAGCAAAAGGCC
AGCAAAAGGCCAGGAACCGTAAAAAGGCCGCGTTGCTGGCGTTTTTCCATAGGCTCCGCCCCCCTGACGA
GCATCACAAAAATCGACGCTCAAGTCAGAGGTGGCGAAACCCGACAGGACTATAAAGATACCAGGCGTTT
CCCCCTGGAAGCTCCCTCGTGCGCTCTCCTGTTCCGACCCTGCCGCTTACCGGATACCTGTCCGCCTTTC
TCCCTTCGGGAAGCGTGGCGCTTTCTCATAGCTCACGCTGTAGGTATCTCAGTTCGGTGTAGGTCGTTCG
CTCCAAGCTGGGCTGTGTGCACGAACCCCCCGTTCAGCCCGACCGCTGCGCCTTATCCGGTAACTATCGT
CTTGAGTCCAACCCGGTAAGACACGACTTATCGCCACTGGCAGCAGCCACTGGTAACAGGATTAGCAGAG
CGAGGTATGTAGGCGGTGCTACAGAGTTCTTGAAGTGGTGGCCTAACTACGGCTACACTAGAAGAACAGT
ATTTGGTATCTGCGCTCTGCTGAAGCCAGTTACCTTCGGAAAAAGAGTTGGTAGCTCTTGATCCGGCAAA
CAAACCACCGCTGGTAGCGGTGGTTTTTTTGTTTGCAAGCAGCAGATTACGCGCAGAAAAAAAGGATCTC
AAGAAGATCCTTTGATCTTTTCTACGGGGTCTGACGCTCAGTGGAACGAAAACTCACGTTAAGGGATTTT
GGTCATGAGATTATCAAAAAGGATCTTCACCTAGATCCTTTTAAATTAAAAATGAAGTTTTAAATCAATC
TAAAGTATATATGAGTAAACTTGGTCTGACAGTTACCAATGCTTAATCAGTGAGGCACCTATCTCAGCGA
TCTGTCTATTTCGTTCATCCATAGTTGCCTGACTCCCCGTCGTGTAGATAACTACGATACGGGAGGGCTT
ACCATCTGGCCCCAGTGCTGCAATGATACCGCGAGACCCACGCTCACCGGCTCCAGATTTATCAGCAATA
AACCAGCCAGCCGGAAGGGCCGAGCGCAGAAGTGGTCCTGCAACTTTATCCGCCTCCATCCAGTCTATTA
ATTGTTGCCGGGAAGCTAGAGTAAGTAGTTCGCCAGTTAATAGTTTGCGCAACGTTGTTGCCATTGCTAC
AGGCATCGTGGTGTCACGCTCGTCGTTTGGTATGGCTTCATTCAGCTCCGGTTCCCAACGATCAAGGCGA
GTTACATGATCCCCCATGTTGTGCAAAAAAGCGGTTAGCTCCTTCGGTCCTCCGATCGTTGTCAGAAGTA
AGTTGGCCGCAGTGTTATCACTCATGGTTATGGCAGCACTGCATAATTCTCTTACTGTCATGCCATCCGT
AAGATGCTTTTCTGTGACTGGTGAGTACTCAACCAAGTCATTCTGAGAATAGTGTATGCGGCGACCGAGT
TGCTCTTGCCCGGCGTCAATACGGGATAATACCGCGCCACATAGCAGAACTTTAAAAGTGCTCATCATTG
GAAAACGTTCTTCGGGGCGAAAACTCTCAAGGATCTTACCGCTGTTGAGATCCAGTTCGATGTAACCCAC
TCGTGCACCCAACTGATCTTCAGCATCTTTTACTTTCACCAGCGTTTCTGGGTGAGCAAAAACAGGAAGG
CAAAATGCCGCAAAAAAGGGAATAAGGGCGACACGGAAATGTTGAATACTCATACTCTTCCTTTTTCAAT
ATTATTGAAGCATTTATCAGGGTTATTGTCTCATGAGCGGATACATATTTGAATGTATTTAGAAAAATAA
ACAAATAGGGGTTCCGCGCACATTTCCCCGAAAAGTGCCACCTG
[124 nt withheld, positions 6135-6258]
C
[91 nt withheld, positions 6260-6350]
A
[49 nt withheld, positions 6352-6400]
CCTTTGACGTTGGAGTCCACGTTCTTT
[37 nt withheld, positions 6428-6464]
ACCCTATCTCGGTCTATTCTTTTGATTTATAAGGGATTTTGCCGATTTCGGCCTATTGGTTAAAAAATGA
GCTGATTTAACAAAAATTTAACGCGAATTTTAACAAAATATTAACGCTTACAATTTCCATTCGCCATTCA
GGCTGCGCAACTGTTGGGAAGGGCGATCGGTGCGGGCCTCTTCGCTATTACGCCAGCTGGCGAAAGGGGG
ATGTGCTGCAAGGCGATTAAGTTGGGTAACGCCAGGGTTTTCCCAGTCACGACGTTGTAAAACGACGGCC
AGTGCCAAGCTGATCTATACATTGAATCAATATTGGCAATTAGCCATATTAGTCATTGGTTATATAGCAT
AAATCAATATTGGCTATTGGCCATTGCATACGTTGTATCTATATCATAATATGTACATTTATATTGGCTC
ATGTCCAATATGACCGCCATGTT
Features (pLannotate 1.2.2; 15 found; start..end, strand, type, name):
      1..380     +  enhancer       CMV enhancer: human cytomegalovirus immediate early enhancer
    382..581     +  promoter       CMV promoter: human cytomegalovirus (CMV) immediate early promoter
    675..2915    +  CDS            SMURF2: SMUF2_HUMAN - Experimental evidence at protein level: Swiss-Prot protein existence level 1. (Microbial infection) In case of filoviruses Ebola/EBOV and Marburg/MARV infection, the complex formed by viral matrix protein VP40 and SMURF2 facilitates virus budding. From Homo sapiens (Human).
   2931..3553    +  polyA_signal   hGH poly(A) signal: human growth hormone polyadenylation signal
   3582..3911    +  promoter       SV40 promoter: SV40 enhancer and early promoter
   3950..3968    -  promoter       T7 promoter: promoter for bacteriophage T7 RNA polymerase
   4006..4022    -  protein_bind   lac operator: The lac repressor binds to the lac operator to inhibit transcription in E. coli. This inhibition can be relieved by adding lactose or isopropyl-β-D-thiogalactopyranoside (IPTG). lac repressor encoded by lacI
   4030..4060    -  promoter       lac promoter: promoter for the E. coli lac operon
   4075..4096    -  protein_bind   CAP binding site: CAP binding activates transcription in the presence of cAMP. E. coli catabolite activator protein
   4109..4201    -  CDS            lacI (fragment): lac repressor; lacI; The lac repressor binds to the lac operator to inhibit transcription in E. coli. This inhibition can be relieved by adding lactose or isopropyl-β-D-thiogalactopyranoside (IPTG).
   4384..4972    -  rep_origin     ori: high-copy-number ColE1/pMB1/pBR322/pUC origin of replication
   5143..6003    -  CDS            AmpR: β-lactamase; bla; confers resistance to ampicillin, carbenicillin, and related antibiotics
   6004..6108    -  promoter       AmpR promoter: bla
   6135..6563    +  rep_origin     f1 ori (sequence partly withheld): f1 bacteriophage origin of replication; arrow indicates direction of (+) strand synthesis
   6594..6748    -  CDS            lacZα (fragment): LacZα fragment of β-galactosidase; lacZ fragment
