[The description below was written by a language model from this plasmid's Addgene catalogue record and pLannotate feature annotations shown in this document.]
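Description:
pCMV5 MYC-Smurf2 (FF29/30A) WT is a mammalian expression plasmid built on the pCMV5b backbone (about 4.7 kb without insert; the sequenced construct is roughly 6.9 kb). It is propagated in E. coli as a high-copy plasmid through a ColE1/pUC-type origin and selected with ampicillin via the β-lactamase gene and its native promoter. The backbone also carries an f1 phage origin, which permits single-stranded DNA production. Leftover cloning-vector elements (lac promoter/operator, CAP site, T7 promoter, and lacI and lacZα fragments) play no evident role in expression of the insert.

The payload is human SMURF2, a HECT-domain E3 ubiquitin ligase, cloned between SalI and XbaI sites that both remain intact. Transcription is driven by the human cytomegalovirus immediate-early enhancer and promoter and terminated by the human growth hormone polyadenylation signal. An SV40 enhancer/early promoter region lies downstream of the cassette. No mammalian selection marker is annotated, so the plasmid appears suited mainly to transient transfection. The protein carries an N-terminal MYC epitope for detection or immunoprecipitation; this tag is listed in the catalogue fields but is not annotated separately in the feature table.

The coding sequence bears two alanine substitutions, F29A and F30A. The record does not explain their functional effect, nor what "WT" in the name refers to, though it may indicate that the rest of the protein is otherwise unaltered. The associated publication concerns how the ubiquitin-binding region of the Smurf HECT domain promotes polyubiquitylation and binding of ubiquitylated substrates. This suggests use in cell-based studies of Smurf2 ubiquitin ligase activity and substrate interactions.
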