Addgene plasmid #24604: pCMV5 MYC-Smurf2 (FF29/30A) WT
Depositing lab: Jeff Wrana. Depositing organization: Sinai Health System. Publication: The ubiquitin binding region of the Smurf HECT domain facilitates polyubiquitylation and binding of ubiquitylated substrates. Ogunjimi AA, Wiesner S, Briant DJ, Varelas X, Sicheri F, Forman-Kay J, Wrana JL. J Biol Chem. 2010 Feb 26. 285(9):6308-15. 10.1074/jbc.M109.044537 PubMed 20026602.
Backbone
  Vector backbone: pCMV5b
  Backbone size w/o insert (bp): 4700
  Vector type: Mammalian Expression
Growth in bacteria
  Bacterial resistance: Ampicillin, 100 μg/mL
  Growth temperature: 37°C
  Growth strain: DH5alpha
  Copy number: High Copy
Gene/Insert
  Gene/Insert name: Smurf2
  Species: H. sapiens (human)
  Mutation: F29A, F30A
  Entrez Gene: SMURF2
  Tag / fusion protein: MYC (N terminal on insert)
  Cloning method: Restriction Enzyme; 5′ cloning site SalI (not destroyed); 3′ cloning site XbaI (not destroyed)
  Sequencing primers: 5′ CMV-F
Terms and licenses: Academic/Nonprofit Terms; Industry Terms
How to cite: pCMV5 MYC-Smurf2 (FF29/30A) WT was a gift from Jeff Wrana (Addgene plasmid # 24604 ; http://n2t.net/addgene:24604 ; RRID:Addgene_24604)
