>Addgene plasmid #24604 | pCMV5 MYC-Smurf2 (FF29/30A) WT | addgene partial sequence | sequence record 30605 | 24604 with CMV-F
GAGCTCGTTTAGTGAACCGTCAGAATTGATCTGGTACCACGCGTATCGATACCATGGAGCAGAAGCTGAT
ATCCGAGGAGGACCTAGGTCGACAATCTAACCCCGGACGCCGGAGGAACGGGCCCGTCAAGCTGCGCCTG
ACAGTACTCTGTGCAAAAAACCTGGTGAAAAAGGATGCTGCCCGACTTCCTGATCCATTTGCTAAGGTGG
TGGTTGATGGATCTGGGCAATGCCATTCTACAGATACTGTGAAGAATACGCTTGATCCAAAGTGGAATCA
GCATTATGACCTGTATATTGGAAAGTCTGATTCAGTTACGATCAGTGTATGGAATCACAAGAAGATCCAT
AAGAAACAAGGTGCTGGATTTCTCGGTTGTGTTCGTCTTCTTTCCAATGCCATCAACCGCCTCAAAGACA
CTGGTTATCAGAGGTTGGATTTATGCAAACTCGGGCCAAATGACAATGATACAGTTAGAGGACAGATAGT
AGTAAGTCTTCAGTCCAGAGACCGAATAGGCACAGGAGGACAAGTTGTGGACTGCAGTCGTTTATTTGAT
AACGATTTACCAGACGGCTGGGAAGAAAGGAGAACCGCCTCTGGAAGAATCCAGTATCTAAACCATATAA
CAAGAACTACGCAATGGGAGCGCCCAACACGACCGGCATCCGAATATTCTAGCCCTGGCAGACCTCTTAG
CTGCTTTGTTGATGAGAACACTCCAATTAGTGGAACAAATGGTGCA
